Addgene plasmid #78544: pDECKO-mCherry TFRC_B
Purpose: Experimental plasmid
Depositing lab: Roderic Guigo & Rory Johnson. Depositing organization: Centre for Genomic Regulation (CRG). Publication: Scalable Design of Paired CRISPR Guide RNAs for Genomic Deletion. Pulido-Quetglas C, Aparicio-Prat E, Arnan C, Polidori T, Hermoso T, Palumbo E, Ponomarenko J, Guigo R, Johnson R. PLoS Comput Biol. 2017 Mar 2;13(3):e1005341. doi: 10.1371/journal.pcbi.1005341. eCollection 2017 Mar. PCOMPBIOL-D-16-01254 PubMed 28253259.
Backbone
  Vector backbone: pDECKO_mCherry
  Total vector size (bp): 9430
  Vector type: Mammalian Expression, Lentiviral
  Selectable markers: Puromycin
Growth in bacteria
  Bacterial resistance: Ampicillin, 100 μg/mL
  Growth temperature: 37°C
  Growth strain: NEB Stable
  Copy number: High Copy
Gene/Insert
  Gene/Insert name: gRNA1+scaffold+H1promoter+gRNA2
  gRNA/shRNA sequence: 2 guide RNAs against TFRC_B
  Species: H. sapiens (human)
  Promoter: U6
  Cloning method: Gibson Cloning
  Sequencing primers: 5′ GTACAAAATACGTGACGTAG; 3′ ATGTCTACTATTCTTTCCCC
Terms and licenses: Academic/Nonprofit Terms; Industry Terms: Not Available to Industry
Depositor comments: Experimental plasmid.
How to cite: pDECKO-mCherry TFRC_B was a gift from Roderic Guigo & Rory Johnson (Addgene plasmid # 78544 ; http://n2t.net/addgene:78544 ; RRID:Addgene_78544)
