[The description below was written by a language model from this plasmid's Addgene catalogue record and pLannotate feature annotations shown in this document.]
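Description:
pDECKO-mCherry TFRC_B is a 9,430 bp lentiviral, mammalian-expression plasmid built on the pDECKO_mCherry backbone and designed to deliver a pair of CRISPR guide RNAs from a single vector. The insert, assembled by Gibson cloning, has the arrangement gRNA1, scaffold, H1 promoter, gRNA2. In the annotated sequence, a human U6 RNA polymerase III promoter drives the first guide fused to a Streptococcus pyogenes Cas9 gRNA scaffold. This is followed immediately by a human H1 promoter driving the second guide with its own scaffold. Both guides target a human TFRC site that the depositors designate TFRC_B. Two guides expressed together let Cas9 cut at two flanking positions, which fits the paired-guide genomic deletion approach of the associated publication. No Cas9 coding sequence is annotated, so the nuclease has to be supplied separately.

Downstream of the guide cassette and a cPPT/CTS element, an EF-1α core promoter with a partial intron A drives puromycin N-acetyltransferase followed by mCherry. Transduced cells can therefore be selected with puromycin and tracked by red fluorescence. The record does not annotate the linker between the two coding sequences. A WPRE follows to enhance transcript expression.

The viral framework is of the third-generation, self-inactivating type. It comprises an RSV promoter fused to a truncated HIV-1 5' LTR, the Ψ packaging signal with a gag fragment, the RRE for Rev-dependent export, and a ΔU3 3' LTR followed by an SV40 poly(A) signal. Packaging functions must be provided in trans. In bacteria the plasmid is maintained through a high-copy ColE1/pUC origin with ampicillin resistance. An f1 ori, an SV40 ori and lac-derived remnants are also present. The depositors describe it only as an experimental plasmid.
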