Features (pLannotate 1.2.2; 33 found; start..end, strand, type, name):
     14..80      +  CDS            small t antigen (fragment): SV40 (simian virus 40) small t antigen
    106..317     +  promoter       EF-1α core promoter: core promoter for human elongation factor EF-1α
    318..426     +  intron         EF-1α intron A (fragment): intron upstream of the start codon of human EF-1α
   1052..1255    +  intron         EF-1α intron A: truncated intron upstream of the start codon of human EF-1α
   1277..1873    +  CDS            PuroR (fragment): puromycin N-acetyltransferase; pac from Streptomyces; confers resistance to puromycin
   1949..2656    +  CDS            mCherry: mCherry is a basic (constitutively fluorescent) red fluorescent protein published in 2004, derived from Discosoma sp.. It is reported to be a very rapidly-maturing monomer with low acid sensitivity.
   2675..3263    +  misc_feature   WPRE: woodchuck hepatitis virus posttranscriptional regulatory element
   3314..3333    +  misc_feature   cPPT/CTS (fragment): central polypurine tract and central termination sequence of HIV-1
   3335..3568    +  LTR            3' LTR (ΔU3): self-inactivating 3' long terminal repeat (LTR) from HIV-1
   3646..3767    +  polyA_signal   SV40 poly(A) signal: SV40 polyadenylation signal
   3807..3942    +  rep_origin     SV40 ori: SV40 origin of replication
   3963..3981    -  promoter       T7 promoter: promoter for bacteriophage T7 RNA polymerase
   3989..4144    +  CDS            lacZα (fragment): LacZα fragment of β-galactosidase; lacZ fragment
   4149..4577    +  rep_origin     f1 ori (sequence partly withheld): f1 bacteriophage origin of replication; arrow indicates direction of (+) strand synthesis
   4630..4734    +  promoter       AmpR promoter: bla
   4735..5595    +  CDS            AmpR: β-lactamase; bla; confers resistance to ampicillin, carbenicillin, and related antibiotics
   5766..6354    +  rep_origin     ori: high-copy-number ColE1/pMB1/pBR322/pUC origin of replication
   6537..6629    +  CDS            lacI (fragment): lac repressor; lacI; The lac repressor binds to the lac operator to inhibit transcription in E. coli. This inhibition can be relieved by adding lactose or isopropyl-β-D-thiogalactopyranoside (IPTG).
   6642..6663    +  protein_bind   CAP binding site: CAP binding activates transcription in the presence of cAMP. E. coli catabolite activator protein
   6678..6708    +  promoter       lac promoter: promoter for the E. coli lac operon
   6716..6732    +  protein_bind   lac operator: The lac repressor binds to the lac operator to inhibit transcription in E. coli. This inhibition can be relieved by adding lactose or isopropyl-β-D-thiogalactopyranoside (IPTG). lac repressor encoded by lacI
   6777..6795    +  promoter       T3 promoter: promoter for bacteriophage T3 RNA polymerase
   6823..7049    +  promoter       RSV promoter: Rous sarcoma virus enhancer/promoter
   7050..7230    +  LTR            5' LTR (truncated): truncated 5' long terminal repeat (LTR) from HIV-1
   7277..7402    +  misc_feature   HIV-1 Ψ: packaging signal of human immunodeficiency virus type 1
   7386..7749    +  CDS            HIV-1 gag (fragment): gag protein from human immunodeficiency virus 1; gag
   7895..8128    +  misc_feature   RRE: The Rev response element (RRE) of HIV-1 allows for Rev-dependent mRNA export from the nucleus to the cytoplasm.
   8505..8531    +  CDS            Rev (fragment): human immunodeficiency virus 1 (HIV-1) Rev protein; rev; enhances nuclear export of unspliced and incompletely spliced viral mRNAs
   8535..8775    +  promoter       U6 promoter: RNA polymerase III promoter for human U6 snRNA
   8805..8880    +  misc_RNA       gRNA scaffold: guide RNA scaffold for the Streptococcus pyogenes CRISPR/Cas9 system
   8887..9101    +  promoter       H1 promoter: human H1 RNA promoter
   9130..9205    +  misc_RNA       gRNA scaffold: guide RNA scaffold for the Streptococcus pyogenes CRISPR/Cas9 system
   9261..9378    +  misc_feature   cPPT/CTS: central polypurine tract and central termination sequence of HIV-1
>Addgene plasmid #78544 | pDECKO-mCherry TFRC_B | depositor full sequence | sequence record 152248 | pDECKO-mCherry TFRC_B sequence 9430 bps
CCCGGGTGCAAAGATGGATAAAGTTTTAAACAGAGAGGAATCTTTGCAGCTAATGGACCTTCTAGGTCTT
GAAAGGAGTGGGAATTGGCTCCGGTGCCCGTCAGTGGGCAGAGCGCACATCGCCCACAGTCCCCGAGAAG
TTGGGGGGAGGGGTCGGCAATTGATCCGGTGCCTAGAGAAGGTGGCGCGGGGTAAACTGGGAAAGTGATG
TCGTGTACTGGCTCCGCCTTTTTCCCGAGGGTGGGGGAGAACCGTATATAAGTGCAGTAGTCGCCGTGAA
CGTTCTTTTTCGCAACGGGTTTGCCGCCAGAACACAGGTAAGTGCCGTGTGTGGTTCCCGCGGGCCTGGC
CTCTTTACGGGTTATGGCCCTTGCGTGCCTTGAATTACTTCCACTGGCTGCAGTACGTGATTCTTGATCC
CGAGCTTCGGGTTGGAAGTGGGTGGGAGAGTTCGAGGCCTTGCGCTTAAGGAGCCCCTTCGCCTCGTGCT
TGAGTTGAGGCCTGGCCTGGGCGCTGGGGCCGCCGCGTGCGAATCTGGTGGCACCTTCGCGCCTGTCTCG
CTGCTTTCGATAAGTCTCTAGCCATTTAAAATTTTTGATGACCTGCTGCGACGCTTTTTTTCTGGCAAGA
TAGTCTTGTAAATGCGGGCCAAGATCTGCACACTGGTATTTCGGTTTTTGGGGCCGCGGGCGGCGACGGG
GCCCGTGCGTCCCAGCGCACATGTTCGGCGAGGCGGGGCCTGCGAGCGCGGCCACCGAGAATCGGACGGG
GGTAGTCTCAAGCTGGCCGGCCTGCTCTGGTGCCTGGCCTCGCGCCGCCGTGTATCGCCCCGCCCTGGGC
GGCAAGGCTGGCCCGGTCGGCACCAGTTGCGTGAGCGGAAAGATGGCCGCTTCCCGGCCCTGCTGCAGGG
AGCTCAAAATGGAGGACGCGGCGCTCGGGAGAGCGGGCGGGTGAGTCACCCACACAAAGGAAAAGGGCCT
TTCCGTCCTCAGCCGTCGCTTCATGTGACTCCACGGAGTACCGGGCGCCGTCCAGGCACCTCGATTAGTT
CTCGAGCTTTTGGAGTACGTCGTCTTTAGGTTGGGGGGAGGGGTTTTATGCGATGGAGTTTCCCCACACT
GAGTGGGTGGAGACTGAAGTTAGGCCAGCTTGGCACTTGATGTAATTCTCCTTGGAATTTGCCCTTTTTG
AGTTTGGATCTTGGTTCATTCTCAAGCCTCAGACAGTGGTTCAAAGTTTTTTTCTTCCATTTCAGGTGTC
GTGACGTACGGCCACCATGACCGAGTACAAGCCCACGGTGCGCCTCGCCACCCGCGACGACGTCCCCAGG
GCCGTACGCACCCTCGCCGCCGCGTTCGCCGACTACCCCGCCACGCGCCACACCGTCGATCCGGACCGCC
ACATCGAGCGGGTCACCGAGCTGCAAGAACTCTTCCTCACGCGCGTCGGGCTCGACATCGGCAAGGTGTG
GGTCGCGGACGACGGCGCCGCCGTGGCGGTCTGGACCACGCCGGAGAGCGTCGAAGCGGGGGCGGTGTTC
GCCGAGATCGGCCCGCGCATGGCCGAGTTGAGCGGTTCCCGGCTGGCCGCGCAGCAACAGATGGAAGGCC
TCCTGGCGCCGCACCGGCCCAAGGAGCCCGCGTGGTTCCTGGCCACCGTCGGAGTCTCGCCCGACCACCA
GGGCAAGGGTCTGGGCAGCGCCGTCGTGCTCCCCGGAGTGGAGGCGGCCGAGCGCGCCGGGGTGCCCGCC
TTCCTGGAGACCTCCGCGCCCCGCAACCTCCCCTTCTACGAGCGGCTCGGCTTCACCGTCACCGCCGACG
TCGAGGTGCCCGAAGGACCGCGCACCTGGTGCATGACCCGCAAGCCCGGTGCCGGATCGGGAGAGGGCAG
AGGAAGTCTGCTAACATGCGGTGACGTCGAGGAGAATCCTGGCCCACCGGTCGCCACCATGGTGAGCAAG
GGCGAGGAGGATAACATGGCCATCATCAAGGAGTTCATGCGCTTCAAGGTGCACATGGAGGGCTCCGTGA
ACGGCCACGAGTTCGAGATCGAGGGCGAGGGCGAGGGCCGCCCCTACGAGGGCACCCAGACCGCCAAGCT
GAAGGTGACCAAGGGTGGCCCCCTGCCCTTCGCCTGGGACATCCTGTCCCCTCAGTTCATGTACGGCTCC
AAGGCCTACGTGAAGCACCCCGCCGACATCCCCGACTACTTGAAGCTGTCCTTCCCCGAGGGCTTCAAGT
GGGAGCGCGTGATGAACTTCGAGGACGGCGGCGTGGTGACCGTGACCCAGGACTCCTCCCTGCAGGACGG
CGAGTTCATCTACAAGGTGAAGCTGCGCGGCACCAACTTCCCCTCCGACGGCCCCGTAATGCAGAAGAAG
ACCATGGGCTGGGAGGCCTCCTCCGAGCGGATGTACCCCGAGGACGGCGCCCTGAAGGGCGAGATCAAGC
AGAGGCTGAAGCTGAAGGACGGCGGCCACTACGACGCTGAGGTCAAGACCACCTACAAGGCCAAGAAGCC
CGTGCAGCTGCCCGGCGCCTACAACGTCAACATCAAGTTGGACATCACCTCCCACAACGAGGACTACACC
ATCGTGGAACAGTACGAACGCGCCGAGGGCCGCCACTCCACCGGCGGCATGGACGAGCTGTACAAGTAAA
CGCGTTAAGTCGACAATCAACCTCTGGATTACAAAATTTGTGAAAGATTGACTGGTATTCTTAACTATGT
TGCTCCTTTTACGCTATGTGGATACGCTGCTTTAATGCCTTTGTATCATGCTATTGCTTCCCGTATGGCT
TTCATTTTCTCCTCCTTGTATAAATCCTGGTTGCTGTCTCTTTATGAGGAGTTGTGGCCCGTTGTCAGGC
AACGTGGCGTGGTGTGCACTGTGTTTGCTGACGCAACCCCCACTGGTTGGGGCATTGCCACCACCTGTCA
GCTCCTTTCCGGGACTTTCGCTTTCCCCCTCCCTATTGCCACGGCGGAACTCATCGCCGCCTGCCTTGCC
CGCTGCTGGACAGGGGCTCGGCTGTTGGGCACTGACAATTCCGTGGTGTTGTCGGGGAAATCATCGTCCT
TTCCTTGGCTGCTCGCCTGTGTTGCCACCTGGATTCTGCGCGGGACGTCCTTCTGCTACGTCCCTTCGGC
CCTCAATCCAGCGGACCTTCCTTCCCGCGGCCTGCTGCCGGCTCTGCGGCCTCTTCCGCGTCTTCGCCTT
CGCCCTCAGACGAGTCGGATCTCCCTTTGGGCCGCCTCCCCGCGTCGACTTTAAGACCAATGACTTACAA
GGCAGCTGTAGATCTTAGCCACTTTTTAAAAGAAAAGGGGGGACTGGAAGGGCTAATTCACTCCCAACGA
AGACAAGATCTGCTTTTTGCTTGTACTGGGTCTCTCTGGTTAGACCAGATCTGAGCCTGGGAGCTCTCTG
GCTAACTAGGGAACCCACTGCTTAAGCCTCAATAAAGCTTGCCTTGAGTGCTTCAAGTAGTGTGTGCCCG
TCTGTTGTGTGACTCTGGTAACTAGAGATCCCTCAGACCCTTTTAGTCAGTGTGGAAAATCTCTAGCAGT
ACGTATAGTAGTTCATGTCATCTTATTATTCAGTATTTATAACTTGCAAAGAAATGAATATCAGAGAGTG
AGAGGAACTTGTTTATTGCAGCTTATAATGGTTACAAATAAAGCAATAGCATCACAAATTTCACAAATAA
AGCATTTTTTTCACTGCATTCTAGTTGTGGTTTGTCCAAACTCATCAATGTATCTTATCATGTCTGGCTC
TAGCTATCCCGCCCCTAACTCCGCCCATCCCGCCCCTAACTCCGCCCAGTTCCGCCCATTCTCCGCCCCA
TGGCTGACTAATTTTTTTTATTTATGCAGAGGCCGAGGCCGCCTCGGCCTCTGAGCTATTCCAGAAGTAG
TGAGGAGGCTTTTTTGGAGGCCTAGGGACGTACCCAATTCGCCCTATAGTGAGTCGTATTACGCGCGCTC
ACTGGCCGTCGTTTTACAACGTCGTGACTGGGAAAACCCTGGCGTTACCCAACTTAATCGCCTTGCAGCA
CATCCCCCTTTCGCCAGCTGGCGTAATAGCGAAGAGGCCCGCACCGATCGCCCTTCCCAACAGTTGCGCA
GCCTGAATGGCGAATGGG
[124 nt withheld, positions 4149-4272]
C
[91 nt withheld, positions 4274-4364]
A
[49 nt withheld, positions 4366-4414]
CCTTTGACGTTGGAGTCCACGTTCTTT
[37 nt withheld, positions 4442-4478]
ACCCTATCTCGGTCTATTCTTTTGATTTATAAGGGATTTTGCCGATTTCGGCCTATTGGTTAAAAAATGA
GCTGATTTAACAAAAATTTAACGCGAATTTTAACAAAATATTAACGCTTACAATTTAGGTGGCACTTTTC
GGGGAAATGTGCGCGGAACCCCTATTTGTTTATTTTTCTAAATACATTCAAATATGTATCCGCTCATGAG
ACAATAACCCTGATAAATGCTTCAATAATATTGAAAAAGGAAGAGTATGAGTATTCAACATTTCCGTGTC
GCCCTTATTCCCTTTTTTGCGGCATTTTGCCTTCCTGTTTTTGCTCACCCAGAAACGCTGGTGAAAGTAA
AAGATGCTGAAGATCAGTTGGGTGCACGAGTGGGTTACATCGAACTGGATCTCAACAGCGGTAAGATCCT
TGAGAGTTTTCGCCCCGAAGAACGTTTTCCAATGATGAGCACTTTTAAAGTTCTGCTATGTGGCGCGGTA
TTATCCCGTATTGACGCCGGGCAAGAGCAACTCGGTCGCCGCATACACTATTCTCAGAATGACTTGGTTG
AGTACTCACCAGTCACAGAAAAGCATCTTACGGATGGCATGACAGTAAGAGAATTATGCAGTGCTGCCAT
AACCATGAGTGATAACACTGCGGCCAACTTACTTCTGACAACGATCGGAGGACCGAAGGAGCTAACCGCT
TTTTTGCACAACATGGGGGATCATGTAACTCGCCTTGATCGTTGGGAACCGGAGCTGAATGAAGCCATAC
CAAACGACGAGCGTGACACCACGATGCCTGTAGCAATGGCAACAACGTTGCGCAAACTATTAACTGGCGA
ACTACTTACTCTAGCTTCCCGGCAACAATTAATAGACTGGATGGAGGCGGATAAAGTTGCAGGACCACTT
CTGCGCTCGGCCCTTCCGGCTGGCTGGTTTATTGCTGATAAATCTGGAGCCGGTGAGCGTGGGTCTCGCG
GTATCATTGCAGCACTGGGGCCAGATGGTAAGCCCTCCCGTATCGTAGTTATCTACACGACGGGGAGTCA
GGCAACTATGGATGAACGAAATAGACAGATCGCTGAGATAGGTGCCTCACTGATTAAGCATTGGTAACTG
TCAGACCAAGTTTACTCATATATACTTTAGATTGATTTAAAACTTCATTTTTAATTTAAAAGGATCTAGG
TGAAGATCCTTTTTGATAATCTCATGACCAAAATCCCTTAACGTGAGTTTTCGTTCCACTGAGCGTCAGA
CCCCGTAGAAAAGATCAAAGGATCTTCTTGAGATCCTTTTTTTCTGCGCGTAATCTGCTGCTTGCAAACA
AAAAAACCACCGCTACCAGCGGTGGTTTGTTTGCCGGATCAAGAGCTACCAACTCTTTTTCCGAAGGTAA
CTGGCTTCAGCAGAGCGCAGATACCAAATACTGTTCTTCTAGTGTAGCCGTAGTTAGGCCACCACTTCAA
GAACTCTGTAGCACCGCCTACATACCTCGCTCTGCTAATCCTGTTACCAGTGGCTGCTGCCAGTGGCGAT
AAGTCGTGTCTTACCGGGTTGGACTCAAGACGATAGTTACCGGATAAGGCGCAGCGGTCGGGCTGAACGG
GGGGTTCGTGCACACAGCCCAGCTTGGAGCGAACGACCTACACCGAACTGAGATACCTACAGCGTGAGCT
ATGAGAAAGCGCCACGCTTCCCGAAGGGAGAAAGGCGGACAGGTATCCGGTAAGCGGCAGGGTCGGAACA
GGAGAGCGCACGAGGGAGCTTCCAGGGGGAAACGCCTGGTATCTTTATAGTCCTGTCGGGTTTCGCCACC
TCTGACTTGAGCGTCGATTTTTGTGATGCTCGTCAGGGGGGCGGAGCCTATGGAAAAACGCCAGCAACGC
GGCCTTTTTACGGTTCCTGGCCTTTTGCTGGCCTTTTGCTCACATGTTCTTTCCTGCGTTATCCCCTGAT
TCTGTGGATAACCGTATTACCGCCTTTGAGTGAGCTGATACCGCTCGCCGCAGCCGAACGACCGAGCGCA
GCGAGTCAGTGAGCGAGGAAGCGGAAGAGCGCCCAATACGCAAACCGCCTCTCCCCGCGCGTTGGCCGAT
TCATTAATGCAGCTGGCACGACAGGTTTCCCGACTGGAAAGCGGGCAGTGAGCGCAACGCAATTAATGTG
AGTTAGCTCACTCATTAGGCACCCCAGGCTTTACACTTTATGCTTCCGGCTCGTATGTTGTGTGGAATTG
TGAGCGGATAACAATTTCACACAGGAAACAGCTATGACCATGATTACGCCAAGCGCGCAATTAACCCTCA
CTAAAGGGAACAAAAGCTGGAGCTGCAAGCTTAATGTAGTCTTATGCAATACTCTTGTAGTCTTGCAACA
TGGTAACGATGAGTTAGCAACATGCCTTACAAGGAGAGAAAAAGCACCGTGCATGCCGATTGGTGGAAGT
AAGGTGGTACGATCGTGCCTTATTAGGAAGGCAACAGACGGGTCTGACATGGATTGGACGAACCACTGAA
TTGCCGCATTGCAGAGATATTGTATTTAAGTGCCTAGCTCGATACATAAACGGGTCTCTCTGGTTAGACC
AGATCTGAGCCTGGGAGCTCTCTGGCTAACTAGGGAACCCACTGCTTAAGCCTCAATAAAGCTTGCCTTG
AGTGCTTCAAGTAGTGTGTGCCCGTCTGTTGTGTGACTCTGGTAACTAGAGATCCCTCAGACCCTTTTAG
TCAGTGTGGAAAATCTCTAGCAGTGGCGCCCGAACAGGGACTTGAAAGCGAAAGGGAAACCAGAGGAGCT
CTCTCGACGCAGGACTCGGCTTGCTGAAGCGCGCACGGCAAGAGGCGAGGGGCGGCGACTGGTGAGTACG
CCAAAAATTTTGACTAGCGGAGGCTAGAAGGAGAGAGATGGGTGCGAGAGCGTCAGTATTAAGCGGGGGA
GAATTAGATCGCGATGGGAAAAAATTCGGTTAAGGCCAGGGGGAAAGAAAAAATATAAATTAAAACATAT
AGTATGGGCAAGCAGGGAGCTAGAACGATTCGCAGTTAATCCTGGCCTGTTAGAAACATCAGAAGGCTGT
AGACAAATACTGGGACAGCTACAACCATCCCTTCAGACAGGATCAGAAGAACTTAGATCATTATATAATA
CAGTAGCAACCCTCTATTGTGTGCATCAAAGGATAGAGATAAAAGACACCAAGGAAGCTTTAGACAAGAT
AGAGGAAGAGCAAAACAAAAGTAAGACCACCGCACAGCAAGCGGCCGCTGATCTTCAGACCTGGAGGAGG
AGATATGAGGGACAATTGGAGAAGTGAATTATATAAATATAAAGTAGTAAAAATTGAACCATTAGGAGTA
GCACCCACCAAGGCAAAGAGAAGAGTGGTGCAGAGAGAAAAAAGAGCAGTGGGAATAGGAGCTTTGTTCC
TTGGGTTCTTGGGAGCAGCAGGAAGCACTATGGGCGCAGCGTCAATGACGCTGACGGTACAGGCCAGACA
ATTATTGTCTGGTATAGTGCAGCAGCAGAACAATTTGCTGAGGGCTATTGAGGCGCAACAGCATCTGTTG
CAACTCACAGTCTGGGGCATCAAGCAGCTCCAGGCAAGAATCCTGGCTGTGGAAAGATACCTAAAGGATC
AACAGCTCCTGGGGATTTGGGGTTGCTCTGGAAAACTCATTTGCACCACTGCTGTGCCTTGGAATGCTAG
TTGGAGTAATAAATCTCTGGAACAGATTTGGAATCACACGACCTGGATGGAGTGGGACAGAGAAATTAAC
AATTACACAAGCTTAATACACTCCTTAATTGAAGAATCGCAAAACCAGCAAGAAAAGAATGAACAAGAAT
TATTGGAATTAGATAAATGGGCAAGTTTGTGGAATTGGTTTAACATAACAAATTGGCTGTGGTATATAAA
ATTATTCATAATGATAGTAGGAGGCTTGGTAGGTTTAAGAATAGTTTTTGCTGTACTTTCTATAGTGAAT
AGAGTTAGGCAGGGATATTCACCATTATCGTTTCAGACCCACCTCCCAACCCCGAGGGGACCCAGAGAGG
GCCTATTTCCCATGATTCCTTCATATTTGCATATACGATACAAGGCTGTTAGAGAGATAATTAGAATTAA
TTTGACTGTAAACACAAAGATATTAGTACAAAATACGTGACGTAGAAAGTAATAATTTCTTGGGTAGTTT
GCAGTTTTAAAATTATGTTTTAAAATGGACTATCATATGCTTACCGTAACTTGAAAGTATTTCGATTTCT
TGGCTTTATATATCTTGTGGAAAGGACGAAACACCGGCAGCCTCAGAAATACAAAAGTTTTAGAGCTAGA
AATAGCAAGTTAAAATAAGGCTAGTCCGTTATCAACTTGAAAAAGTGGCACCGAGTCGGTGCTTTTTTGA
ACGCTGACGTCATCAACCCGCTCCAAGGAATCGCGGGCCCAGTGTCACTAGGCGGGAACACCCAGCGCGC
GTGCGCCCTGGCAGGAAGATGGCTGTGAGGGACAGGGGAGTGGCGCCCTGCAATATTTGCATGTCGCTAT
GTGTTCTGGGAAATCACCATAAACGTGAAATGTCTTTGGATTTGGGAGTCTTATAAGTTCTGTATGAGAC
CACTCTTTCCCCGGGATATCGGGTGGCGGCTGTTTTAGAGCTAGAAATAGCAAGTTAAAATAAGGCTAGT
CCGTTATCAACTTGAAAAAGTGGCACCGAGTCGGTGCTTTTTTAAGCTTGGCGTAACTAGATCTTGAGAC
AAATGGCAGTATTCATCCACAATTTTAAAAGAAAAGGGGGGATTGGGGGGTACAGTGCAGGGGAAAGAAT
AGTAGACATAATAGCAACAGACATACAAACTAAAGAATTACAAAAACAAATTACAAAAATTCAAAATTTT
CGGGTTTATTACAGGGACAGCAGAGATCCACTTTGGCGCCGGCTCGAGGGGG
