>Addgene plasmid #78544 | pDECKO-mCherry TFRC_B | addgene partial sequence | sequence record 152245 | pCDF1-R2 5'-CCA ACT TCT CGG GGA CTG T-3'
GACGGGCACCGGAGCCAATTCCCACTCCTTTCAAGACCTAGAAGGTCCATTAGCTGCAAAGATTCCTCTC
TGTTTAAAACTTTATCCATCTTTGCACCCGGGCCCCCTCGAGCCGGCGCCAAAGTGGATCTCTGCTGTCC
CTGTAATAAACCCGAAAATTTTGAATTTTTGTAATTTGTTTTTGTAATTCTTTAGTTTGTATGTCTGTTG
CTATTATGTCTACTATTCTTTCCCCTGCACTGTACCCCCCAATCCCCCCTTTTCTTTTAAAATTGTGGAT
GAATACTGCCATTTGTCTCAAGATCTAGTTACGCCAAGCTTAAAAAAGCACCGACTCGGTGCCACTTTTT
CAAGTTGATAACGGACTAGCCTTATTTTAACTTGCTATTTCTAGCTCTAAAACAGCCGCCACCCGATATC
CCGGGGAAAGAGTGGTCTCATACAGAACTTATAAGACTCCCAAATCCAAAGACATTTCACGTTTATGGTG
ATTTCCCAGAACACATAGCGACATGCAAATATTGCAGGGCGCCACTCCCCTGTCCCTCACAGCCATCTTC
CTGCCAGGGCGCACGCGCGCTGGGTGTTCCCGCCTAGTGACACTGGGCCCGCGATTCCTTGGAGCGGGTT
GATGACGTCAGCGTTCAAAAAAGCACCGACTCGGTGCCACTTTTTCAAGTTGATAACGGACTAGCCTTAT
TTTAACTTGCTATTTCTAGCTCTAAAACTTTTGTATTTCTGAGGCTGCCGGTGTTTCGTCCTTTCCACAA
GATATATAAAGCCAAGAAATCGAAATACTTTCAAGTTACGGTAAGCATATGATAGTCCATTTTAAAACAT
AATTTTAAAACTGCAAACTACCCAAGAAATTATTACTTTCTACGTCACGTATTTTGTACTAATATCTTTG
TGTTTACAGTCAAATTAATTCTAATTATC
