>Addgene plasmid #78544 | pDECKO-mCherry TFRC_B | addgene partial sequence | sequence record 152247 | Puro-F2 5'-ctcggcttcaccgtcacc-3'
GAAGGACCGCGCACCTGGTGCATGACCCGCAAGCCCGGTGCCGGATCGGGAGAGGGCAGAGGAAGTCTGC
TAACATGCGGTGACGTCGAGGAGAATCCTGGCCCACCGGTCGCCACCATGGTGAGCAAGGGCGAGGAGGA
TAACATGGCCATCATCAAGGAGTTCATGCGCTTCAAGGTGCACATGGAGGGCTCCGTGAACGGCCACGAG
TTCGAGATCGAGGGCGAGGGCGAGGGCCGCCCCTACGAGGGCACCCAGACCGCCAAGCTGAAGGTGACCA
AGGGTGGCCCCCTGCCCTTCGCCTGGGACATCCTGTCCCCTCAGTTCATGTACGGCTCCAAGGCCTACGT
GAAGCACCCCGCCGACATCCCCGACTACTTGAAGCTGTCCTTCCCCGAGGGCTTCAAGTGGGAGCGCGTG
ATGAACTTCGAGGACGGCGGCGTGGTGACCGTGACCCAGGACTCCTCCCTGCAGGACGGCGAGTTCATCT
ACAAGGTGAAGCTGCGCGGCACCAACTTCCCCTCCGACGGCCCCGTAATGCAGAAGAAGACCATGGGCTG
GGAGGCCTCCTCCGAGCGGATGTACCCCGAGGACGGCGCCCTGAAGGGCGAGATCAAGCAGAGGCTGAAG
CTGAAGGACGGCGGCCACTACGACGCTGAGGTCAAGACCACCTACAAGGCCAAGAAGCCCGTGCAGCTGC
CCGGCGCCTACAACGTCAACATCAAGTTGGACATCACCTCCCACAACGAGGACTACACCATCGTGGAACA
GTACGAACGCGCCGAGGGCCGCCACTCCACCGGCGGCATGGACGAGCTGTACAAGTAAACGCGTTAAGTC
GACAATCAACCTCTGGATTACAAAATTTGTGAAAGATTGACTGGTATTCTTAACTATGTTGCTCCTTTTA
CGCTATGTGGATACGCTGCTTTAATGCCTTTGTATCATGCTATTGCTTCCCGTATGGCTTTCATTTTCTC
CTCCTTGTATAAATCCTGGTTGCTGTCTCTTTATGAGGAGTTGTGGCCCGTTGTCAGGCAACGTGGCGTG
GTGTGCACTGTGTTTGCTGACGCAACCCCCACTGGTTGGGGCATTGCCACCACCTGTCAGCTCC
